Addgene plasmid #34993: En1
Depositing lab: Malin Parmar. Depositing organization: Lund University. Publication: Direct conversion of human fibroblasts to dopaminergic neurons. Pfisterer U, Kirkeby A, Torper O, Wood J, Nelander J, Dufour A, Bjorklund A, Lindvall O, Jakobsson J, Parmar M. Proc Natl Acad Sci U S A. 2011 Jun 21;108(25):10343-8. Epub 2011 Jun 6. 10.1073/pnas.1105135108 PubMed 21646515.
Backbone
  Vector backbone: pCCL-cppt-PGK-WPRE
  Backbone manufacturer: Malin Parmar
  Backbone size w/o insert (bp): 7041
  Vector type: Mammalian Expression, Lentiviral
Growth in bacteria
  Bacterial resistance: Ampicillin, 100 μg/mL
  Growth temperature: 37°C
  Growth strain: Stbl3
  Copy number: Unknown
Gene/Insert
  Gene/Insert name: Homeobox protein engrailed-1 (alt name: En1)
  Species: M. musculus (mouse)
  Insert size (bp): 1206
  GenBank ID: NT_078297.6
  Entrez Gene: En1 (a.k.a. En-1, Mo-en.1, engrailed-1)
  Cloning method: Restriction Enzyme; 5′ cloning site BamHI (not destroyed); 3′ cloning site SalI (not destroyed)
  Sequencing primers: 5′ ACAACCCTGCGATCCTACTCAT; 3′ GGGTTGCTGTGAGTCAGTCTTG
Terms and licenses: Academic/Nonprofit Terms; Industry Terms: Not Available to Industry
Depositor comments: The depositing lab is aware of the discrepancies between the Addgene quality control sequence and the depositor's sequence and affirm that the mutations do not alter the function of the plasmid.
How to cite: En1 was a gift from Malin Parmar (Addgene plasmid # 34993 ; http://n2t.net/addgene:34993 ; RRID:Addgene_34993)
