[The description below was written by a language model from this plasmid's Addgene catalogue record and pLannotate feature annotations shown in this document.]
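Description:
En1 is a third-generation, self-inactivating lentiviral transfer plasmid built on the pCCL-cppt-PGK-WPRE backbone for constitutive expression of mouse Engrailed-1, a homeobox transcription factor, in mammalian cells. In bacteria it is maintained through a high-copy ColE1/pUC-type origin and selected with ampicillin via the β-lactamase gene. An f1 origin and remnants of a pBluescript-style cloning region (lac promoter/operator, lacZα fragment, T3 and T7 promoters) are also present. The full depositor sequence is 8,247 nt, consistent with a roughly 7 kb backbone carrying a 1.2 kb insert placed between BamHI and SalI sites.

The viral genome is transcribed in packaging cells from a CMV enhancer/promoter fused to a truncated HIV-1 5' LTR, which makes genomic RNA production Tat-independent. Downstream lie the Ψ packaging signal with a partial gag sequence, the Rev response element for nuclear export of unspliced RNA, and the cPPT/CTS, which improves nuclear import and transduction efficiency. The internal cassette uses the human PGK promoter to drive the untagged En1 coding sequence, followed by a WPRE to enhance transcript stability and expression. The ΔU3 3' LTR inactivates LTR promoter activity after integration, so that expression depends on the PGK promoter. An SV40 poly(A) signal and SV40 origin sit outside the viral unit. No reporter or mammalian selection marker is annotated.

The associated publication concerns direct conversion of human fibroblasts to dopaminergic neurons, indicating use as a transcription factor delivery vector in reprogramming experiments. The depositor notes sequence discrepancies between the quality-control and depositor sequences, and states that they do not affect plasmid function.
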