Features (pLannotate 1.2.2; 27 found; start..end, strand, type, name):
     27..131     +  promoter       AmpR promoter: bla
    132..992     +  CDS            AmpR: β-lactamase; bla; confers resistance to ampicillin, carbenicillin, and related antibiotics
   1163..1751    +  rep_origin     ori: high-copy-number ColE1/pMB1/pBR322/pUC origin of replication
   1934..2026    +  CDS            lacI (fragment): lac repressor; lacI; The lac repressor binds to the lac operator to inhibit transcription in E. coli. This inhibition can be relieved by adding lactose or isopropyl-β-D-thiogalactopyranoside (IPTG).
   2039..2060    +  protein_bind   CAP binding site: CAP binding activates transcription in the presence of cAMP. E. coli catabolite activator protein
   2075..2105    +  promoter       lac promoter: promoter for the E. coli lac operon
   2113..2129    +  protein_bind   lac operator: The lac repressor binds to the lac operator to inhibit transcription in E. coli. This inhibition can be relieved by adding lactose or isopropyl-β-D-thiogalactopyranoside (IPTG). lac repressor encoded by lacI
   2174..2192    +  promoter       T3 promoter: promoter for bacteriophage T3 RNA polymerase
   2293..2672    +  enhancer       CMV enhancer: human cytomegalovirus immediate early enhancer
   2673..2876    +  promoter       CMV promoter: human cytomegalovirus (CMV) immediate early promoter
   2891..3071    +  LTR            5' LTR (truncated): truncated 5' long terminal repeat (LTR) from HIV-1
   3115..3240    +  misc_feature   HIV-1 Ψ: packaging signal of human immunodeficiency virus type 1
   3224..3587    +  CDS            HIV-1 gag (fragment): gag protein from human immunodeficiency virus 1; gag
   3682..4018    +  ncRNA          RRE: Accession: RF00036 - HIV Rev response element
   4343..4443    +  CDS            Rev (fragment): human immunodeficiency virus 1 (HIV-1) Rev protein; rev; enhances nuclear export of unspliced and incompletely spliced viral mRNAs
   4462..4579    +  misc_feature   cPPT/CTS: central polypurine tract and central termination sequence of HIV-1
   4599..4622    -  misc_feature   MCS (fragment): pBluescript multiple cloning site
   4626..5136    +  promoter       hPGK promoter: human phosphoglycerate kinase 1 promoter
   5145..6347    +  CDS            En1: HME1_MOUSE - Also known as En-1. Experimental evidence at transcript level: Swiss-Prot protein existence level 2. From Mus musculus (Mouse).
   6357..6903    +  misc_feature   WPRE (fragment): woodchuck hepatitis virus posttranscriptional regulatory element
   6918..6986    +  CDS            nef (fragment): NEF_HV1Z2 - Experimental evidence at protein level: Swiss-Prot protein existence level 1. Extracellular Nef protein targets CD4(+) T-lymphocytes for apoptosis by interacting with CXCR4 surface receptors. From Human immunodeficiency virus type 1 group M subtype D (isolate Z2/CDC-Z34) (HIV-1).
   6988..7221    +  LTR            3' LTR (ΔU3): self-inactivating 3' long terminal repeat (LTR) from HIV-1
   7293..7414    +  polyA_signal   SV40 poly(A) signal: SV40 polyadenylation signal
   7433..7568    +  rep_origin     SV40 ori: SV40 origin of replication
   7601..7619    -  promoter       T7 promoter: promoter for bacteriophage T7 RNA polymerase
   7627..7782    +  CDS            lacZα (fragment): LacZα fragment of β-galactosidase; lacZ fragment
   7790..8245    +  rep_origin     f1 ori (sequence partly withheld): f1 bacteriophage origin of replication; arrow indicates direction of (+) strand synthesis
>Addgene plasmid #34993 | En1 | depositor full sequence | sequence record 42514 | En1 sequence 8247 bps
CAGGTGGCACTTTTCGGGGAAATGTGCGCGGAACCCCTATTTGTTTATTTTTCTAAATACATTCAAATAT
GTATCCGCTCATGAGACAATAACCCTGATAAATGCTTCAATAATATTGAAAAAGGAAGAGTATGAGTATT
CAACATTTCCGTGTCGCCCTTATTCCCTTTTTTGCGGCATTTTGCCTTCCTGTTTTTGCTCACCCAGAAA
CGCTGGTGAAAGTAAAAGATGCTGAAGATCAGTTGGGTGCACGAGTGGGTTACATCGAACTGGATCTCAA
CAGCGGTAAGATCCTTGAGAGTTTTCGCCCCGAAGAACGTTTTCCAATGATGAGCACTTTTAAAGTTCTG
CTATGTGGCGCGGTATTATCCCGTATTGACGCCGGGCAAGAGCAACTCGGTCGCCGCATACACTATTCTC
AGAATGACTTGGTTGAGTACTCACCAGTCACAGAAAAGCATCTTACGGATGGCATGACAGTAAGAGAATT
ATGCAGTGCTGCCATAACCATGAGTGATAACACTGCGGCCAACTTACTTCTGACAACGATCGGAGGACCG
AAGGAGCTAACCGCTTTTTTGCACAACATGGGGGATCATGTAACTCGCCTTGATCGTTGGGAACCGGAGC
TGAATGAAGCCATACCAAACGACGAGCGTGACACCACGATGCCTGTAGCAATGGCAACAACGTTGCGCAA
ACTATTAACTGGCGAACTACTTACTCTAGCTTCCCGGCAACAATTAATAGACTGGATGGAGGCGGATAAA
GTTGCAGGACCACTTCTGCGCTCGGCCCTTCCGGCTGGCTGGTTTATTGCTGATAAATCTGGAGCCGGTG
AGCGTGGGTCTCGCGGTATCATTGCAGCACTGGGGCCAGATGGTAAGCCCTCCCGTATCGTAGTTATCTA
CACGACGGGGAGTCAGGCAACTATGGATGAACGAAATAGACAGATCGCTGAGATAGGTGCCTCACTGATT
AAGCATTGGTAACTGTCAGACCAAGTTTACTCATATATACTTTAGATTGATTTAAAACTTCATTTTTAAT
TTAAAAGGATCTAGGTGAAGATCCTTTTTGATAATCTCATGACCAAAATCCCTTAACGTGAGTTTTCGTT
CCACTGAGCGTCAGACCCCGTAGAAAAGATCAAAGGATCTTCTTGAGATCCTTTTTTTCTGCGCGTAATC
TGCTGCTTGCAAACAAAAAAACCACCGCTACCAGCGGTGGTTTGTTTGCCGGATCAAGAGCTACCAACTC
TTTTTCCGAAGGTAACTGGCTTCAGCAGAGCGCAGATACCAAATACTGTCCTTCTAGTGTAGCCGTAGTT
AGGCCACCACTTCAAGAACTCTGTAGCACCGCCTACATACCTCGCTCTGCTAATCCTGTTACCAGTGGCT
GCTGCCAGTGGCGATAAGTCGTGTCTTACCGGGTTGGACTCAAGACGATAGTTACCGGATAAGGCGCAGC
GGTCGGGCTGAACGGGGGGTTCGTGCACACAGCCCAGCTTGGAGCGAACGACCTACACCGAACTGAGATA
CCTACAGCGTGAGCTATGAGAAAGCGCCACGCTTCCCGAAGGGAGAAAGGCGGACAGGTATCCGGTAAGC
GGCAGGGTCGGAACAGGAGAGCGCACGAGGGAGCTTCCAGGGGGAAACGCCTGGTATCTTTATAGTCCTG
TCGGGTTTCGCCACCTCTGACTTGAGCGTCGATTTTTGTGATGCTCGTCAGGGGGGCGGAGCCTATGGAA
AAACGCCAGCAACGCGGCCTTTTTACGGTTCCTGGCCTTTTGCTGGCCTTTTGCTCACATGTTCTTTCCT
GCGTTATCCCCTGATTCTGTGGATAACCGTATTACCGCCTTTGAGTGAGCTGATACCGCTCGCCGCAGCC
GAACGACCGAGCGCAGCGAGTCAGTGAGCGAGGAAGCGGAAGAGCGCCCAATACGCAAACCGCCTCTCCC
CGCGCGTTGGCCGATTCATTAATGCAGCTGGCACGACAGGTTTCCCGACTGGAAAGCGGGCAGTGAGCGC
AACGCAATTAATGTGAGTTAGCTCACTCATTAGGCACCCCAGGCTTTACACTTTATGCTTCCGGCTCGTA
TGTTGTGTGGAATTGTGAGCGGATAACAATTTCACACAGGAAACAGCTATGACCATGATTACGCCAAGCG
CGCAATTAACCCTCACTAAAGGGAACAAAAGCTGGAGCTGCAAGCTTGGCCATTGCATACGTTGTATCCA
TATCATAATATGTACATTTATATTGGCTCATGTCCAACATTACCGCCATGTTGACATTGATTATTGACTA
GTTATTAATAGTAATCAATTACGGGGTCATTAGTTCATAGCCCATATATGGAGTTCCGCGTTACATAACT
TACGGTAAATGGCCCGCCTGGCTGACCGCCCAACGACCCCCGCCCATTGACGTCAATAATGACGTATGTT
CCCATAGTAACGCCAATAGGGACTTTCCATTGACGTCAATGGGTGGAGTATTTACGGTAAACTGCCCACT
TGGCAGTACATCAAGTGTATCATATGCCAAGTACGCCCCCTATTGACGTCAATGACGGTAAATGGCCCGC
CTGGCATTATGCCCAGTACATGACCTTATGGGACTTTCCTACTTGGCAGTACATCTACGTATTAGTCATC
GCTATTACCATGGTGATGCGGTTTTGGCAGTACATCAATGGGCGTGGATAGCGGTTTGACTCACGGGGAT
TTCCAAGTCTCCACCCCATTGACGTCAATGGGAGTTTGTTTTGGCACCAAAATCAACGGGACTTTCCAAA
ATGTCGTAACAACTCCGCCCCATTGACGCAAATGGGCGGTAGGCGTGTACGGTGGGAGGTCTATATAAGC
AGAGCTCGTTTAGTGAACCGGGGTCTCTCTGGTTAGACCAGATCTGAGCCTGGGAGCTCTCTGGCTAACT
AGGGAACCCACTGCTTAAGCCTCAATAAAGCTTGCCTTGAGTGCTTCAAGTAGTGTGTGCCCGTCTGTTG
TGTGACTCTGGTAACTAGAGATCCCTCAGACCCTTTTAGTCAGTGTGGAAAATCTCTAGCAGTGGCGCCC
GAACAGGGACCTGAAAGCGAAAGGGAAACCAGAGCTCTCTCGACGCAGGACTCGGCTTGCTGAAGCGCGC
ACGGCAAGAGGCGAGGGGCGGCGACTGGTGAGTACGCCAAAAATTTTGACTAGCGGAGGCTAGAAGGAGA
GAGATGGGTGCGAGAGCGTCAGTATTAAGCGGGGGAGAATTAGATCGCGATGGGAAAAAATTCGGTTAAG
GCCAGGGGGAAAGAAAAAATATAAATTAAAACATATAGTATGGGCAAGCAGGGAGCTAGAACGATTCGCA
GTTAATCCTGGCCTGTTAGAAACATCAGAAGGCTGTAGACAAATACTGGGACAGCTACAACCATCCCTTC
AGACAGGATCAGAAGAACTTAGATCATTATATAATACAGTAGCAACCCTCTATTGTGTGCATCAAAGGAT
AGAGATAAAAGACACCAAGGAAGCTTTAGACAAGATAGAGGAAGAGCAAAACAAAAGTAAGACCACCGCA
CAGCAAGCGGCCGCTGATCTTCAGACCTGGAGGAGGAGATATGAGGGACAATTGGAGAAGTGAATTATAT
AAATATAAAGTAGTAAAAATTGAACCATTAGGAGTAGCACCCACCAAGGCAAAGAGAAGAGTGGTGCAGA
GAGAAAAAAGAGCAGTGGGAATAGGAGCTTTGTTCCTTGGGTTCTTGGGAGCAGCAGGAAGCACTATGGG
CGCAGCCTCAATGACGCTGACGGTACAGGCCAGACAATTATTGTCTGGTATAGTGCAGCAGCAGAACAAT
TTGCTGAGGGCTATTGAGGCGCAACAGCATCTGTTGCAACTCACAGTCTGGGGCATCAAGCAGCTCCAGG
CAAGAATCCTGGCTGTGGAAAGATACCTAAAGGATCAACAGCTCCTGGGGATTTGGGGTTGCTCTGGAAA
ACTCATTTGCACCACTGCTGTGCCTTGGAATGCTAGTTGGAGTAATAAATCTCTGGAACAGATTTGGAAT
CACACGACCTGGATGGAGTGGGACAGAGAAATTAACAATTACACAAGCTTAATACACTCCTTAATTGAAG
AATCGCAAAACCAGCAAGAAAAGAATGAACAAGAATTATTGGAATTAGATAAATGGGCAAGTTTGTGGAA
TTGGTTTAACATAACAAATTGGCTGTGGTATATAAAATTATTCATAATGATAGTAGGAGGCTTGGTAGGT
TTAAGAATAGTTTTTGCTGTACTTTCTATAGTGAATAGAGTTAGGCAGGGATATTCACCATTATCGTTTC
AGACCCACCTCCCAACCCCGAGGGGACCCGACAGGCCCGAAGGAATAGAAGAAGAAGGTGGAGAGAGAGA
CAGAGACAGATCCATTCGATTAGTGAACGGATCTCGACGGTATCGGTTAACTTTTAAAAGAAAAGGGGGG
ATTGGGGGGTACAGTGCAGGGGAAAGAATAGTAGACATAATAGCAACAGACATACAAACTAAAGAATTAC
AAAAACAAATTACAAAAATTCAAAATTTTATCGATCACGAGACTAGCCTCGAGAAGCTTGATATCGAATT
CCCACGGGGTTGGGGTTGCGCCTTTTCCAAGGCAGCCCTGGGTTTGCGCAGGGACGCGGCTGCTCTGGGC
GTGGTTCCGGGAAACGCAGCGGCGCCGACCCTGGGTCTCGCACATTCTTCACGTCCGTTCGCAGCGTCAC
CCGGATCTTCGCCGCTACCCTTGTGGGCCCCCCGGCGACGCTTCCTGCTCCGCCCCTAAGTCGGGAAGGT
TCCTTGCGGTTCGCGGCGTGCCGGACGTGACAAACGGAAGCCGCACGTCTCACTAGTACCCTCGCAGACG
GACAGCGCCAGGGAGCAATGGCAGCGCGCCGACCGCGATGGGCTGTGGCCAATAGCGGCTGCTCAGCGGG
GCGCGCCGAGAGCAGCGGCCGGGAAGGGGCGGTGCGGGAGGCGGGGTGTGGGGCGGTAGTGTGGGCCCTG
TTCCTGCCCGCGCGGTGTTCCGCATTCTGCAAGCCTCCGGAGCGCACGTCGGCAGTCGGCTCCCTCGTTG
ACCGAATCACCGACCTCTCTCCCCAGGGGGATCCATGGAAGAACAGCAGCCGGAGCCTAAAAGTCAGCGC
GACTCGGGCCTCGGCGCGGTGGCAGCGGCGGCCCCGAGCGGCCTCAGTCTGAGTCTGAGCCCAGGAGCCA
GCGGCAGCAGCGGCAGCGATGGAGACAGCGTGCCGGTGTCCCCGCAGCCAGCGCCCCCGTCGCCTCCTGC
GGCACCCTGTCTGCCGCCCCTGGCCCATCACCCGCACCTCCCCCCGCATCCCCCGCCCCCGCCGCCGCCG
CCGCCGCCGCCACCGCAGCATCTCGCGGCGCCTGCTCACCAGCCGCAGCCCGCGGCCCAGCTGCACCGCA
CCACCAACTTTTTCATCGATAACATCCTAAGGCCCGATTTCGGTTGCAAAAAGGAACAGCCCCTGCCTCA
GCTCCTGGTGGCTTCGGCTGCAGCCGGAGGAGGCGCAGCAGCAGGAGGAGGAAGCCGCGTGGAGCGTGAC
CGAGGCCAGACTGGTGCAGGTAGAGACCCCGTTCACTCTCTGGGCACACGAGCTTCGGGGGCTGCCTCGC
TCTTGTGTGCTCCAGATGCGAACTGTGGCCCACCCGACGGCTCCCAGCCCGCCACCGCTGTCAGCGCCGG
CGCATCCAAAGCCGGGAACCCGGCTGCTGCGGCGGCCGCGGCCGCAGCAGCGGCTGCAGCGGCAGTGGCG
GCAGCGGCGGCAGCAGCCTCGAAGCCCTCGGACAGTGGCGGTGGTAGTGGAGGCAACGCGGGGAGTCCCG
GGGCGCAGGGCGCCAAGTTCCCGGAACACAACCCTGCGATCCTACTCATGGGTTCGGCTAACGGTGGGCC
GGTGGTCAAGACTGACTCACAGCAACCCCTAGTGTGGCCCGCCTGGGTCTACTGCACACGCTATTCGGAC
CGTCCGTCCTCTGGTCCACGCACCAGGAAGCTAAAGAAGAAAAAGAACGAGAAGGAAGACAAGCGGCCGC
GGACGGCGTTCACGGCCGAGCAGCTGCAGAGACTCAAGGCGGAGTTCCAGGCAAACCGCTATATCACGGA
GCAGCGGCGACAGACCCTCGCCCAGGAGCTCAGCCTGAATGAGTCCCAGATCAAGATCTGGTTCCAAAAC
AAGCGTGCCAAGATCAAGAAAGCCACCGGCATCAAGAACGGCCTGGCGCTGCACCTCATGGCCCAGGGAC
TGTACAACCACTCTACCACCACGGTTCAGGACAAAGACGAGAGCGAGTAGGTCGACAATCAACCTCTGGA
TTACAAAATTTGTGAAAGATTGACTGGTATTCTTAACTATGTTGCTCCTTTTACGCTATGTGGATACGCT
GCTTTAATGCCTTTGTATCATGCTATTGCTTCCCGTATGGCTTTCATTTTCTCCTCCTTGTATAAATCCT
GGTTGCTGTCTCTTTATGAGGAGTTGTGGCCCGTTGTCAGGCAACGTGGCGTGGTGTGCACTGTGTTTGC
TGACGCAACCCCCACTGGTTGGGGCATTGCCACCACCTGTCAGCTCCTTTCCGGGACTTTCGCTTTCCCC
CTCCCTATTGCCACGGCGGAACTCATCGCCGCCTGCCTTGCCCGCTGCTGGACAGGGGCTCGGCTGTTGG
GCACTGACAATTCCGTGGTGTTGTCGGGGAAGCTGACGTCCTTTCCATGGCTGCTCGCCTGTGTTGCCAC
CTGGATTCTGCGCGGGACGTCCTTCTGCTACGTCCCTTCGGCCCTCAATCCAGCGGACCTTCCTTCCCGC
GGCCTGCTGCCGGCTCTAGAGCCTCTTCCGCGTCTTCGCCTTCCCGGGTCGAGCTCGGTACCTTTAAGAC
CAATGACTTACAAGGCAGCTGTAGATCTTAGCCACTTTTTAAAAGAAAAGGGGGGACTGGAAGGGCTAAT
TCACTCCCAACGAAGACAAGATCTGCTTTTTGCTTGTACTGGGTCTCTCTGGTTAGACCAGATCTGAGCC
TGGGAGCTCTCTGGCTAACTAGGGAACCCACTGCTTAAGCCTCAATAAAGCTTGCCTTGAGTGCTTCAAG
TAGTGTGTGCCCGTCTGTTGTGTGACTCTGGTAACTAGAGATCCCTCAGACCCTTTTAGTCAGTGTGGAA
AATCTCTAGCAGTAGTAGTTCATGTCATCTTATTATTCAGTATTTATAACTTGCAAAGAAATGAATATCA
GAGAGTGAGAGGAACTTGTTTATTGCAGCTTATAATGGTTACAAATAAAGCAATAGCATCACAAATTTCA
CAAATAAAGCATTTTTTTCACTGCATTCTAGTTGTGGTTTGTCCAAACTCATCAATGTATCTTATCATGT
CTGGCTCTAGCTATCCCGCCCCTAACTCCGCCCAGTTCCGCCCATTCTCCGCCCCATGGCTGACTAATTT
TTTTTATTTATGCAGAGGCCGAGGCCGCCTCGGCCTCTGAGCTATTCCAGAAGTAGTGAGGAGGCTTTTT
TGGAGGCCTAGGCTTTTGCGTCGAGACGTACCCAATTCGCCCTATAGTGAGTCGTATTACGCGCGCTCAC
TGGCCGTCGTTTTACAACGTCGTGACTGGGAAAACCCTGGCGTTACCCAACTTAATCGCCTTGCAGCACA
TCCCCCTTTCGCCAGCTGGCGTAATAGCGAAGAGGCCCGCACCGATCGCCCTTCCCAACAGTTGCGCAGC
CTGAATGGCGAATGGCGCG
[124 nt withheld, positions 7790-7913]
C
[91 nt withheld, positions 7915-8005]
A
[49 nt withheld, positions 8007-8055]
CCTTTGACGTTGGAGTCCACGTTCTTT
[37 nt withheld, positions 8083-8119]
ACCCTATCTCGGTCTATTCTTTTGATTTATAAGGGATTTTGCCGATTTCGGCCTATTGGTTAAAAAATGA
GCTGATTTAACAAAAATTTAACGCGAATTTTAACAAAATATTAACGTTTACAATTTCC
