>Addgene plasmid #34993 | En1 | addgene partial sequence | sequence record 43884 | WPRE-R 5'-CATAGCGTAAAAGGAGCAACA-3'
TTTTGTAATCCAGAGGTTGATTGTCGACCTACTCGCTCTCGTCTTTGTCCTGAACCGTGGTGGTAGAGTG
GTTGTACAGTCCCTGGGCCATGAGGTGCAGCGCCAGGCCGTTCTTGATGCCGGTGGCTTTCTTGATCTTG
GCACGCTTGTTTTGGAACCAGATCTTGATCTGGGACTCATTCAGGCTGAGCTCCTGGGCGAGGGTCTGTC
GCCGCTGCTCCGTGATATAGCGGTTTGCCTGGAACTCCGCCTTGAGTCTCTGCAGCTGCTCGGCCGTGAA
CGCCGTCCGCGGCCGCTTGTCTTCCTTCTCGTTCTTTTTCTTCTTTAGCTTCCTGGTGCGTGGACCAGAG
GACGGACGGTCCGAATAGCGTGTGCAGTAGACCCAGGCGGGCCACACTAGGGGTTGCTGTGAGTCAGTCT
TGACCACCGGCCCACCGTTAGCCGAACCCATGAGTAGGATCGCAGGGTTGTGTTCCGGGAACTTGGCGCC
CTGCGCCCCGGGACTCCCCGCGTTGCCTCCACTACCACCGCCACTGTCCGAGGGCTTCGAGGCGGCGGCT
GCGGCAGCGGCCACTGCTGCTGCTGCTGCTGCTGCTGCTGCGGCAGCGGCAGGATTTCCTGCCTTGGATG
CGCCGGCGCTGACAGCGGTGGCGGGCTGGGAGCCGTCGGGTGGGCCACAGTTCGCATCTGGAGCACACAA
GAGCGAGGCAGCCCCCGAAGCTCGTGTGCCCAGAGAGTGAACGGGGTCTCTACCTGCACCAGTCTGGCCT
CGGTCACGCTCCACGCGGCTTCCTCCTCCTGCTGCTGCGCCTCCTC
